>Addgene plasmid #37511 | myc-NLRC5 deltaDD | addgene partial sequence | sequence record 51034 | CMV-F 5'-CGCAAATGGGCGGTAGGCGTG-3'
CCACTGCTTACTGGCTTATCGAAATTAATACGACTCACTATAGGGAGACCCAAGCTGGCTAGCGTTTAAA
CTTAAGCTTACCATGGAGCAGAAGCTGATCTCCGAGGAGGACCTGAACGAGCAGAAGCTGATCTCCGAGG
AGGACCTGAACGAGCAGAAGCTGATCTCCGAGGAGGACCTGAACCTGGAGGTGCTGTTCCAGGGACCCGG
GGTACCTAAGGATCCAGTGTGGTGGAATTCTGCAGATATCCGGAAGCAGTGCAAGAAGCAGCAGCTAGAG
TTGGCCAAGAAGTACCTGCAGCTCCTGCGGACCTCTGCCCAGCAGCGCTACAGGAGCCAAATCCCTGGGT
CAGGGCAGCCCCACGCCTTCCACCAGGTCTATGTCCCTCCAATCCTGCGCCGGGCCACAGCATCCTTAGA
CACTCCGGAGGGGGCCATTATGGGGGACGTCAAGGTGGAAGATGGTGCTGACGTGAGCATCTCGGACCTC
TTCAACACCAGGGTTAACAAGGGCCCGAGGGTGACCGTGCTTTTGGGGAAGGCTGGCATGGGCAAGACCA
CGCTGGCCCACCGGCTCTGCCAGAAGTGGGCAGAGGGCCATCTGAACTGTTTCCAGGCCCTGTTCCTTTT
TGAATTCCGCCAGCTCAACTTGATCACGAGGTTCCTGACACCGTCCGAGCTCCTTTTTGATCTGTACCTG
AGCCCTGAATCGGACCACGACACTGTCTTCCAGTACCTGGAGAAGAACGCTGACCAAGTCCTGCTGATCT
TTGATGGGCTAGATGAGGCCCTCCAGCCTATGGGTCCTGAT
