[The description below was written by a language model from this plasmid's Addgene catalogue record.]
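Description:
myc-NLRC5 deltaDD is a mammalian expression plasmid built on the pcDNA3.1 backbone (about 4.3 kb without insert) that encodes an N-terminally truncated form of human NLRC5, a member of the NLR protein family also known as NOD27, NOD4 or CLR16.1. The roughly 5.2 kb insert lacks amino acids 1–134, removing the N-terminal domain of the protein; the "deltaDD" in the name refers to this deletion. The coding sequence was placed between EcoRV and XhoI sites, both of which remain intact, and is fused in frame to a myc epitope tag supplied by the backbone at the N terminus, allowing the truncated protein to be detected with anti-myc antibodies.

Expression in mammalian cells is driven by the CMV promoter, a strong constitutive promoter. The listed sequencing primers (T7 upstream, BGH polyA downstream) suggest that the insert is flanked by a T7 promoter site and a bovine growth hormone polyadenylation signal, as is usual for this backbone. The plasmid is propagated in E. coli under ampicillin selection, and a neomycin resistance marker allows G418 selection of stably transfected mammalian cells. The copy number is recorded as unknown, and no feature table accompanies the entry, so other backbone elements cannot be confirmed.

The associated publication concerns NLRC5 control of basal MHC class I gene expression in an enhanceosome-dependent manner. This points to use as a domain-deletion mutant for comparison with full-length NLRC5, to test what the N-terminal domain contributes to that function.
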