Addgene plasmid #37511: myc-NLRC5 deltaDD
Depositing lab: Thomas Kufer. Publication: NLRC5 Controls Basal MHC Class I Gene Expression in an MHC Enhanceosome-Dependent Manner. Neerincx A, Rodriguez GM, Steimle V, Kufer TA. J Immunol. 2012 May 15;188(10):4940-50. Epub 2012 Apr 6. 10.4049/jimmunol.1103136 PubMed 22490867.
Backbone
  Vector backbone: pCDNA3.1
  Backbone size w/o insert (bp): 4300
  Vector type: Mammalian Expression
  Selectable markers: Neomycin (select with G418)
Growth in bacteria
  Bacterial resistance: Ampicillin, 100 μg/mL
  Growth temperature: 37°C
  Growth strain: DH5alpha
  Copy number: Unknown
Gene/Insert
  Gene/Insert name: NLRC5
  Species: H. sapiens (human)
  Insert size (bp): 5200
  Mutation: lacking the N-terminal domain (deletion: aa 1-134)
  Entrez Gene: NLRC5 (a.k.a. CLR16.1, NOD27, NOD4)
  Promoter: CMV
  Tag / fusion protein: myc (N terminal on backbone)
  Cloning method: Restriction Enzyme; 5′ cloning site EcoRV (not destroyed); 3′ cloning site XhoI (not destroyed)
  Sequencing primers: 5′ T7; 3′ BGHpA
Terms and licenses: Academic/Nonprofit Terms; Industry Terms: Not Available to Industry
How to cite: myc-NLRC5 deltaDD was a gift from Thomas Kufer (Addgene plasmid # 37511 ; http://n2t.net/addgene:37511 ; RRID:Addgene_37511)
